Addgene plasmid #170249: LV_EF1a_RalA(G23V,full)-P2A-Hygro_Barcode
Purpose: Barcoded lentiviral vector to express RalA(G23V, full) in mammalian cells under control of EF1a promoter. Barcoded for transcript detection in single cell RNA-seq
Depositing lab: Prashant Mali. Depositing organization: University of California, San Diego (UCSD). Publication: Charting oncogenicity of genes and variants across lineages via multiplexed screens in teratomas. Parekh U, McDonald D, Dailamy A, Wu Y, Cordes T, Zhang K, Tipps A, Metallo C, Mali P. iScience. 2021 Sep 20;24(10):103149. doi: 10.1016/j.isci.2021.103149. eCollection 2021 Oct 22. PubMed 34646987.
Backbone
  Vector backbone: Unknown
  Backbone size w/o insert (bp): 9514
  Vector type: Lentiviral
  Selectable markers: Hygromycin
Growth in bacteria
  Bacterial resistance: Ampicillin, 100 μg/mL
  Growth temperature: 37°C
  Growth strain: NEB Stable
  Copy number: High Copy
Gene/Insert
  Gene/Insert name: RALA
  Species: H. sapiens (human)
  Insert size (bp): 618
  Mutation: G23V
  Entrez Gene: RALA (a.k.a. HINCONS, RAL)
  Promoter: EF1a
  Cloning method: Gibson Cloning
  Sequencing primers: 5′ 5'-ttctcaagcctcagacagtgg-3'
Resource information
  A portion of this plasmid was derived from a plasmid made by: Sabatini and Wood Cancer Pathways ORFs Kit (#1000000072)
Terms and licenses: Academic/Nonprofit Terms; Industry Terms: Not Available to Industry
How to cite: LV_EF1a_RalA(G23V,full)-P2A-Hygro_Barcode was a gift from Prashant Mali (Addgene plasmid # 170249 ; http://n2t.net/addgene:170249 ; RRID:Addgene_170249)
