[The description below was written by a language model from this plasmid's Addgene catalogue record and pLannotate feature annotations shown in this document.]
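Description:
LV_EF1a_RalA(G23V,full)-P2A-Hygro_Barcode is a lentiviral expression plasmid of about 10.1 kb for stable delivery of a mutant human RALA GTPase into mammalian cells; the record lists the parental backbone as unknown. It is propagated in E. coli as a high-copy plasmid through a ColE1/pUC-type origin with ampicillin resistance, and it also carries an f1 origin. Outside the viral region the feature table shows an SV40/EM7-driven bleomycin/Zeocin resistance cassette with an SV40 poly(A) signal, although the catalogue names only hygromycin as the mammalian selectable marker.

The viral genome is arranged in the third-generation style. A CMV enhancer/promoter drives transcription from a truncated HIV-1 5' LTR, followed by the Ψ packaging signal with a gag fragment, the Rev response element for nuclear export of the genomic RNA, and the cPPT/CTS. A second truncated LTR, preceded by a loxP site, and a bGH poly(A) signal close the unit.

Within it, the human EF-1α promoter drives the 618 bp full-length RALA open reading frame carrying the G23V substitution. The annotation tool matched this ORF to the mouse orthologue, but the catalogue gives the species as human. According to the construct name, RALA is joined through a P2A self-cleaving peptide to the hygromycin phosphotransferase gene, so both proteins come from one transcript and transduced cells can be selected with hygromycin. Neither the P2A nor the barcode is annotated in the feature table. The barcode is stated to allow transcript detection in single-cell RNA-seq, so that cells carrying this variant can be identified in pooled, multiplexed screens. The associated work concerns the oncogenicity of genes and variants across lineages in teratomas. Part of the plasmid derives from a cancer pathway ORF kit.
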