Features (pLannotate 1.2.2; 33 found; start..end, strand, type, name):
     31..83      -  misc_feature   bom (fragment): basis of mobility region from pBR322
    238..617     +  enhancer       CMV enhancer: human cytomegalovirus immediate early enhancer
    618..817     +  promoter       CMV promoter: human cytomegalovirus (CMV) immediate early promoter
    835..1015    +  LTR            5' LTR (truncated): truncated 5' long terminal repeat (LTR) from HIV-1
   1062..1187    +  misc_feature   HIV-1 Ψ: packaging signal of human immunodeficiency virus type 1
   1171..1534    +  CDS            HIV-1 gag (fragment): gag protein from human immunodeficiency virus 1; gag
   1680..1913    +  misc_feature   RRE: The Rev response element (RRE) of HIV-1 allows for Rev-dependent mRNA export from the nucleus to the cytoplasm.
   2290..2390    +  CDS            Rev (fragment): human immunodeficiency virus 1 (HIV-1) Rev protein; rev; enhances nuclear export of unspliced and incompletely spliced viral mRNAs
   2440..2557    +  misc_feature   cPPT/CTS: central polypurine tract and central termination sequence of HIV-1
   2620..2686    +  CDS            small t antigen (fragment): SV40 (simian virus 40) small t antigen
   2693..3871    +  promoter       EF-1α promoter: strong constitutive promoter for human elongation factor EF-1α
   3888..3906    +  promoter       T7 promoter: promoter for bacteriophage T7 RNA polymerase
   3926..3961    -  misc_feature   MCS (fragment): pBluescript multiple cloning site
   3970..4587    +  CDS            Rala: RALA_MOUSE - Also known as Ral, Ral-a. Experimental evidence at protein level: Swiss-Prot protein existence level 1. Multifunctional GTPase involved in a variety of cellular processes including gene expression, cell migration, cell proliferation, oncogenic transformation and membrane trafficking. Accomplishes its multiple functions by interacting with distinct downstream effectors. Acts as a GTP sensor for GTP-dependent exocytosis of dense core vesicles. Key regulator of LPAR1 signaling and competes with GRK2 for binding to LPAR1 thus affecting the signaling properties of the receptor. Require
   4654..5676    +  CDS            hph: KHYB_ECOLX - Experimental evidence at protein level: Swiss-Prot protein existence level 1. The aminoglycoside phosphotransferases achieve inactivation of their antibiotic substrates by phosphorylation. Only phosphorylates hygromycin and closely related compounds such as demethyl analogs and destomycin. From Escherichia coli.
   5760..5873    +  CDS            nef (fragment): NEF_HV1LA - Experimental evidence at protein level: Swiss-Prot protein existence level 1. Extracellular Nef protein targets CD4(+) T-lymphocytes for apoptosis by interacting with CXCR4 surface receptors. From Human immunodeficiency virus type 1 group M subtype B (isolate Lai) (HIV-1).
   5871..5904    +  protein_bind   loxP: Cre-mediated recombination occurs in the 8-bp core sequence (GCATACAT). Cre recombinase
   5929..6109    +  LTR            5' LTR (truncated): truncated 5' long terminal repeat (LTR) from HIV-1
   6141..6365    +  polyA_signal   bGH poly(A) signal: bovine growth hormone polyadenylation signal
   6369..6390    +  promoter       SV40 promoter (fragment): SV40 enhancer and early promoter
   6411..6839    +  rep_origin     f1 ori (sequence partly withheld): f1 bacteriophage origin of replication; arrow indicates direction of (+) strand synthesis
   6853..7182    +  promoter       SV40 promoter: SV40 enhancer and early promoter
   7230..7277    +  promoter       EM7 promoter: synthetic bacterial promoter&nbsp
   7296..7670    +  CDS            BleoR: antibiotic-binding protein; Sh ble from Streptoalloteichus hindustanus; confers resistance to bleomycin, phleomycin, and Zeocin™
   7680..7805    +  CDS            ble (fragment): BLE_KLEPN - Experimental evidence at protein level: Swiss-Prot protein existence level 1. Binding protein with a strong affinity to the bleomycin family of antibiotics. Binds to CL990; an antimitotic-antibiotic compound. From Klebsiella pneumoniae.
   7800..7921    +  polyA_signal   SV40 poly(A) signal: SV40 polyadenylation signal
   7994..8010    -  protein_bind   lac operator: The lac repressor binds to the lac operator to inhibit transcription in E. coli. This inhibition can be relieved by adding lactose or isopropyl-β-D-thiogalactopyranoside (IPTG). lac repressor encoded by lacI
   8018..8048    -  promoter       lac promoter: promoter for the E. coli lac operon
   8063..8084    -  protein_bind   CAP binding site: CAP binding activates transcription in the presence of cAMP. E. coli catabolite activator protein
   8097..8189    -  CDS            lacI (fragment): lac repressor; lacI; The lac repressor binds to the lac operator to inhibit transcription in E. coli. This inhibition can be relieved by adding lactose or isopropyl-β-D-thiogalactopyranoside (IPTG).
   8372..8960    -  rep_origin     ori: high-copy-number ColE1/pMB1/pBR322/pUC origin of replication
   9131..9991    -  CDS            AmpR: β-lactamase; bla; confers resistance to ampicillin, carbenicillin, and related antibiotics
   9992..10096   -  promoter       AmpR promoter: bla
>Addgene plasmid #170249 | LV_EF1a_RalA(G23V,full)-P2A-Hygro_Barcode | addgene full sequence | sequence record 334588 | Addgene NGS Result
GTCGACGGATCGGGAGATCTCCCGATCCCCTATGGTGCACTCTCAGTACAATCTGCTCTGATGCCGCATA
GTTAAGCCAGTATCTGCTCCCTGCTTGTGTGTTGGAGGTCGCTGAGTAGTGCGCGAGCAAAATTTAAGCT
ACAACAAGGCAAGGCTTGACCGACAATTGCATGAAGAATCTGCTTAGGGTTAGGCGTTTTGCGCTGCTTC
GCGATGTACGGGCCAGATATACGCGTTGACATTGATTATTGACTAGTTATTAATAGTAATCAATTACGGG
GTCATTAGTTCATAGCCCATATATGGAGTTCCGCGTTACATAACTTACGGTAAATGGCCCGCCTGGCTGA
CCGCCCAACGACCCCCGCCCATTGACGTCAATAATGACGTATGTTCCCATAGTAACGCCAATAGGGACTT
TCCATTGACGTCAATGGGTGGAGTATTTACGGTAAACTGCCCACTTGGCAGTACATCAAGTGTATCATAT
GCCAAGTACGCCCCCTATTGACGTCAATGACGGTAAATGGCCCGCCTGGCATTATGCCCAGTACATGACC
TTATGGGACTTTCCTACTTGGCAGTACATCTACGTATTAGTCATCGCTATTACCATGGTGATGCGGTTTT
GGCAGTACATCAATGGGCGTGGATAGCGGTTTGACTCACGGGGATTTCCAAGTCTCCACCCCATTGACGT
CAATGGGAGTTTGTTTTGGCACCAAAATCAACGGGACTTTCCAAAATGTCGTAACAACTCCGCCCCATTG
ACGCAAATGGGCGGTAGGCGTGTACGGTGGGAGGTCTATATAAGCAGCGCGTTTTGCCTGTACTGGGTCT
CTCTGGTTAGACCAGATCTGAGCCTGGGAGCTCTCTGGCTAACTAGGGAACCCACTGCTTAAGCCTCAAT
AAAGCTTGCCTTGAGTGCTTCAAGTAGTGTGTGCCCGTCTGTTGTGTGACTCTGGTAACTAGAGATCCCT
CAGACCCTTTTAGTCAGTGTGGAAAATCTCTAGCAGTGGCGCCCGAACAGGGACTTGAAAGCGAAAGGGA
AACCAGAGGAGCTCTCTCGACGCAGGACTCGGCTTGCTGAAGCGCGCACGGCAAGAGGCGAGGGGCGGCG
ACTGGTGAGTACGCCAAAAATTTTGACTAGCGGAGGCTAGAAGGAGAGAGATGGGTGCGAGAGCGTCAGT
ATTAAGCGGGGGAGAATTAGATCGCGATGGGAAAAAATTCGGTTAAGGCCAGGGGGAAAGAAAAAATATA
AATTAAAACATATAGTATGGGCAAGCAGGGAGCTAGAACGATTCGCAGTTAATCCTGGCCTGTTAGAAAC
ATCAGAAGGCTGTAGACAAATACTGGGACAGCTACAACCATCCCTTCAGACAGGATCAGAAGAACTTAGA
TCATTATATAATACAGTAGCAACCCTCTATTGTGTGCATCAAAGGATAGAGATAAAAGACACCAAGGAAG
CTTTAGACAAGATAGAGGAAGAGCAAAACAAAAGTAAGACCACCGCACAGCAAGCGGCCGCTGATCTTCA
GACCTGGAGGAGGAGATATGAGGGACAATTGGAGAAGTGAATTATATAAATATAAAGTAGTAAAAATTGA
ACCATTAGGAGTAGCACCCACCAAGGCAAAGAGAAGAGTGGTGCAGAGAGAAAAAAGAGCAGTGGGAATA
GGAGCTTTGTTCCTTGGGTTCTTGGGAGCAGCAGGAAGCACTATGGGCGCAGCGTCAATGACGCTGACGG
TACAGGCCAGACAATTATTGTCTGGTATAGTGCAGCAGCAGAACAATTTGCTGAGGGCTATTGAGGCGCA
ACAGCATCTGTTGCAACTCACAGTCTGGGGCATCAAGCAGCTCCAGGCAAGAATCCTGGCTGTGGAAAGA
TACCTAAAGGATCAACAGCTCCTGGGGATTTGGGGTTGCTCTGGAAAACTCATTTGCACCACTGCTGTGC
CTTGGAATGCTAGTTGGAGTAATAAATCTCTGGAACAGATTTGGAATCACACGACCTGGATGGAGTGGGA
CAGAGAAATTAACAATTACACAAGCTTAATACACTCCTTAATTGAAGAATCGCAAAACCAGCAAGAAAAG
AATGAACAAGAATTATTGGAATTAGATAAATGGGCAAGTTTGTGGAATTGGTTTAACATAACAAATTGGC
TGTGGTATATAAAATTATTCATAATGATAGTAGGAGGCTTGGTAGGTTTAAGAATAGTTTTTGCTGTACT
TTCTATAGTGAATAGAGTTAGGCAGGGATATTCACCATTATCGTTTCAGACCCACCTCCCAACCCCGAGG
GGACCCGACAGGCCCGAAGGAATAGAAGAAGAAGGTGGAGAGAGAGACAGAGACAGATCCATTCGATTAG
TGAACGGATCGGCACTGCGTGCGCCAATTCTGCAGACAAATGGCAGTATTCATCCACAATTTTAAAAGAA
AAGGGGGGATTGGGGGGTACAGTGCAGGGGAAAGAATAGTAGACATAATAGCAACAGACATACAAACTAA
AGAATTACAAAAACAAATTACAAAAATTCAAAATTTTCGGGTTTATTACAGGGACAGCAGAGATCCAGTT
TGGTTAATTAATCGATAAGCTTTGCAAAGATGGATAAAGTTTTAAACAGAGAGGAATCTTTGCAGCTAAT
GGACCTTCTAGGTCTTGAAAGGAGTGGGAATTGGCTCCGGTGCCCGTCAGTGGGCAGAGCGCACATCGCC
CACAGTCCCCGAGAAGTTGGGGGGAGGGGTCGGCAATTGAACCGGTGCCTAGAGAAGGTGGCGCGGGGTA
AACTGGGAAAGTGATGTCGTGTACTGGCTCCGCCTTTTTCCCGAGGGTGGGGGAGAACCGTATATAAGTG
CAGTAGTCGCCGTGAACGTTCTTTTTCGCAACGGGTTTGCCGCCAGAACACAGGTAAGTGCCGTGTGTGG
TTCCCGCGGGCCTGGCCTCTTTACGGGTTATGGCCCTTGCGTGCCTTGAATTACTTCCACCTGGCTGCAG
TACGTGATTCTTGATCCCGAGCTTCGGGTTGGAAGTGGGTGGGAGAGTTCGAGGCCTTGCGCTTAAGGAG
CCCCTTCGCCTCGTGCTTGAGTTGAGGCCTGGCCTGGGCGCTGGGGCCGCCGCGTGCGAATCTGGTGGCA
CCTTCGCGCCTGTCTCGCTGCTTTCGATAAGTCTCTAGCCATTTAAAATTTTTGATGACCTGCTGCGACG
CTTTTTTTCTGGCAAGATAGTCTTGTAAATGCGGGCCAAGATCTGCACACTGGTATTTCGGTTTTTGGGG
CCGCGGGCGGCGACGGGGCCCGTGCGTCCCAGCGCACATGTTCGGCGAGGCGGGGCCTGCGAGCGCGGCC
ACCGAGAATCGGACGGGGGTAGTCTCAAGCTGGCCGGCCTGCTCTGGTGCCTGGCCTCGCGCCGCCGTGT
ATCGCCCCGCCCTGGGCGGCAAGGCTGGCCCGGTCGGCACCAGTTGCGTGAGCGGAAAGATGGCCGCTTC
CCGGCCCTGCTGCAGGGAGCTCAAAATGGAGGACGCGGCGCTCGGGAGAGCGGGCGGGTGAGTCACCCAC
ACAAAGGAAAAGGGCCTTTCCGTCCTCAGCCGTCGCTTCATGTGACTCCACGGAGTACCGGGCGCCGTCC
AGGCACCTCGATTAGTTCTCGAGCTTTTGGAGTACGTCGTCTTTAGGTTGGGGGGAGGGGTTTTATGCGA
TGGAGTTTCCCCACACTGAGTGGGTGGAGACTGAAGTTAGGCCAGCTTGGCACTTGATGTAATTCTCCTT
GGAATTTGCCCTTTTTGAGTTTGGATCTTGGTTCATTCTCAAGCCTCAGACAGTGGTTCAAAGTTTTTTT
CTTCCATTTCAGGTGTCGTGAGGAATTAGCTTGGTACTAATACGACTCACTATAGGGAGACCCAAGCTGG
CTAGGTAAGCTTGATATCGAATTCCTGCAGCCCGGGGGATCTCGCCACCATGGCTGCAAATAAGCCCAAG
GGTCAAAATTCTTTGGCCTTACACAAAGTCATCATGGTGGGCAGTGTTGGTGTGGGCAAGTCAGCTCTGA
CTCTACAGTTCATGTACGATGAGTTTGTGGAGGACTATGAGCCTACCAAAGCAGACAGCTACCGGAAGAA
GGTAGTGCTGGATGGGGAGGAAGTACAGATTGATATCTTAGATACAGCTGGGCAGGAGGACTATGCTGCA
ATTAGAGACAACTACTTCCGAAGCGGGGAGGGCTTCCTCTGTGTCTTCTCTATTACAGAAATGGAATCCT
TTGCAGCTACAGCTGACTTCAGGGAGCAGATTTTAAGAGTAAAAGAAGACGAGAATGTTCCATTTCTACT
GGTTGGTAACAAATCAGATTTAGAAGATAAAAGGCAGGTTTCTGTAGAAGAGGCAAAAAACAGAGCTGAC
CAGTGGAATGTTAACTACGTGGAAACGTCTGCTAAAACACGAGCTAATGTTGACAAGGTATTTTTTGATT
TAATGAGAGAAATTCGAGCAAGAAAGATGGAAGACAGCAAAGAAAAGAATGGAAAAAAGAAGAGGAAAAG
TTTAGCCAAGAGAATCAGAGAAAGATGCTGCATTTTAGGATCCGGCGCAACAAACTTCTCTCTGCTGAAA
CAAGCCGGAGATGTCGAAGAGAATCCTGGACCGATGAAAAAGCCTGAACTCACCGCGACGTCTGTCGAGA
AGTTTCTGATCGAAAAGTTCGACAGCGTCTCCGACCTGATGCAGCTCTCGGAGGGCGAAGAATCTCGTGC
TTTCAGCTTCGATGTAGGAGGGCGTGGATATGTCCTGCGGGTAAATAGCTGCGCCGATGGTTTCTACAAA
GATCGTTATGTTTATCGGCACTTTGCATCGGCCGCGCTCCCGATTCCGGAAGTGCTTGACATTGGGGAAT
TCAGCGAGAGCCTGACCTATTGCATCTCCCGCCGTGCACAGGGTGTCACGTTGCAAGACCTGCCTGAAAC
CGAACTGCCCGCTGTTCTGCAGCCGGTCGCGGAGGCCATGGATGCGATCGCTGCGGCCGATCTTAGCCAG
ACGAGCGGGTTCGGCCCATTCGGACCGCAAGGAATCGGTCAATACACTACATGGCGTGATTTCATATGCG
CGATTGCTGATCCCCATGTGTATCACTGGCAAACTGTGATGGACGACACCGTCAGTGCGTCCGTCGCGCA
GGCTCTCGATGAGCTGATGCTTTGGGCCGAGGACTGCCCCGAAGTCCGGCACCTCGTGCACGCGGATTTC
GGCTCCAACAATGTCCTGACGGACAATGGCCGCATAACAGCGGTCATTGACTGGAGCGAGGCGATGTTCG
GGGATTCCCAATACGAGGTCGCCAACATCTTCTTCTGGAGGCCGTGGTTGGCTTGTATGGAGCAGCAGAC
GCGCTACTTCGAGCGGAGGCATCCGGAGCTTGCAGGATCGCCGCGGCTCCGGGCGTATATGCTCCGCATT
GGTCTTGACCAACTCTATCAGAGCTTGGTTGACGGCAATTTCGATGATGCAGCTTGGGCGCAGGGTCGAT
GCGACGCAATCGTCCGATCCGGAGCCGGGACTGTCGGGCGTACACAAATCGCCCGCAGAAGCGCGGCCGT
CTGGACCGATGGCTGTGTAGAAGTACTCGCCGATAGTGGAAACCGACGCCCCAGCACTCGTCCGAGGGCA
AAGGAATAAGTTAGAACTATTTCCTGGCTGTTACGCGTGTTTCACGTATATGTGATTCTACTGACGGGCT
TGTTAAACAGTGAACCGCCCGCCCCACGACCCGCAGCGCCCGACCGAAAGGAGCGCACGACCCCATGCAT
CGAACAAAAGAAAAGGGGGGACTGGAAGGGCTAATTCACTCCCAACGAAGACAAGATATCATAACTTCGT
ATAGCATACATTATACGAAGTTATCGGCTAGCTGGTCCGGACTGTACTGGGTCTCTCTGGTTAGACCAGA
TCTGAGCCTGGGAGCTCTCTGGCTAACTAGGGAACCCACTGCTTAAGCCTCAATAAAGCTTGCCTTGAGT
GCTTCAAGTAGTGTGTGCCCGTCTGTTGTGTGACTCTGGTAACTAGAGATCCCTCAGACCCTTTTAGTCA
GTGTGGAAAATCTCTAGCAGGGCCCGTTTAAACCCGCTGATCAGCCTCGACTGTGCCTTCTAGTTGCCAG
CCATCTGTTGTTTGCCCCTCCCCCGTGCCTTCCTTGACCCTGGAAGGTGCCACTCCCACTGTCCTTTCCT
AATAAAATGAGGAAATTGCATCGCATTGTCTGAGTAGGTGTCATTCTATTCTGGGGGGTGGGGTGGGGCA
GGACAGCAAGGGGGAGGATTGGGAAGACAATAGCAGGCATGCTGGGGATGCGGTGGGCTCTATGGCTTCT
GAGGCGGAAAGAACCAGCTGGGGCTCTAGGGGGTATCCCC
[124 nt withheld, positions 6411-6534]
C
[91 nt withheld, positions 6536-6626]
A
[49 nt withheld, positions 6628-6676]
CCTTTGACGTTGGAGTCCACGTTCTTT
[37 nt withheld, positions 6704-6740]
ACCCTATCTCGGTCTATTCTTTTGATTTATAAGGGATTTTGCCGATTTCGGCCTATTGGTTAAAAAATGA
GCTGATTTAACAAAAATTTAACGCGAATTAATTCTGTGGAATGTGTGTCAGTTAGGGTGTGGAAAGTCCC
CAGGCTCCCCAGCAGGCAGAAGTATGCAAAGCATGCATCTCAATTAGTCAGCAACCAGGTGTGGAAAGTC
CCCAGGCTCCCCAGCAGGCAGAAGTATGCAAAGCATGCATCTCAATTAGTCAGCAACCATAGTCCCGCCC
CTAACTCCGCCCATCCCGCCCCTAACTCCGCCCAGTTCCGCCCATTCTCCGCCCCATGGCTGACTAATTT
TTTTTATTTATGCAGAGGCCGAGGCCGCCTCTGCCTCTGAGCTATTCCAGAAGTAGTGAGGAGGCTTTTT
TGGAGGCCTAGGCTTTTGCAAAAAGCTCCCGGGAGCTTGTATATCCATTTTCGGATCTGATCAGCACGTG
TTGACAATTAATCATCGGCATAGTATATCGGCATAGTATAATACGACAAGGTGAGGAACTAAACCATGGC
CAAGTTGACCAGTGCCGTTCCGGTGCTCACCGCGCGCGACGTCGCCGGAGCGGTCGAGTTCTGGACCGAC
CGGCTCGGGTTCTCCCGGGACTTCGTGGAGGACGACTTCGCCGGTGTGGTCCGGGACGACGTGACCCTGT
TCATCAGCGCGGTCCAGGACCAGGTGGTGCCGGACAACACCCTGGCCTGGGTGTGGGTGCGCGGCCTGGA
CGAGCTGTACGCCGAGTGGTCGGAGGTCGTGTCCACGAACTTCCGGGACGCCTCCGGGCCGGCCATGACC
GAGATCGGCGAGCAGCCGTGGGGGCGGGAGTTCGCCCTGCGCGACCCGGCCGGCAACTGCGTGCACTTCG
TGGCCGAGGAGCAGGACTGACACGTGCTACGAGATTTCGATTCCACCGCCGCCTTCTATGAAAGGTTGGG
CTTCGGAATCGTTTTCCGGGACGCCGGCTGGATGATCCTCCAGCGCGGGGATCTCATGCTGGAGTTCTTC
GCCCACCCCAACTTGTTTATTGCAGCTTATAATGGTTACAAATAAAGCAATAGCATCACAAATTTCACAA
ATAAAGCATTTTTTTCACTGCATTCTAGTTGTGGTTTGTCCAAACTCATCAATGTATCTTATCATGTCTG
TATACCGTCGACCTCTAGCTAGAGCTTGGCGTAATCATGGTCATAGCTGTTTCCTGTGTGAAATTGTTAT
CCGCTCACAATTCCACACAACATACGAGCCGGAAGCATAAAGTGTAAAGCCTGGGGTGCCTAATGAGTGA
GCTAACTCACATTAATTGCGTTGCGCTCACTGCCCGCTTTCCAGTCGGGAAACCTGTCGTGCCAGCTGCA
TTAATGAATCGGCCAACGCGCGGGGAGAGGCGGTTTGCGTATTGGGCGCTCTTCCGCTTCCTCGCTCACT
GACTCGCTGCGCTCGGTCGTTCGGCTGCGGCGAGCGGTATCAGCTCACTCAAAGGCGGTAATACGGTTAT
CCACAGAATCAGGGGATAACGCAGGAAAGAACATGTGAGCAAAAGGCCAGCAAAAGGCCAGGAACCGTAA
AAAGGCCGCGTTGCTGGCGTTTTTCCATAGGCTCCGCCCCCCTGACGAGCATCACAAAAATCGACGCTCA
AGTCAGAGGTGGCGAAACCCGACAGGACTATAAAGATACCAGGCGTTTCCCCCTGGAAGCTCCCTCGTGC
GCTCTCCTGTTCCGACCCTGCCGCTTACCGGATACCTGTCCGCCTTTCTCCCTTCGGGAAGCGTGGCGCT
TTCTCATAGCTCACGCTGTAGGTATCTCAGTTCGGTGTAGGTCGTTCGCTCCAAGCTGGGCTGTGTGCAC
GAACCCCCCGTTCAGCCCGACCGCTGCGCCTTATCCGGTAACTATCGTCTTGAGTCCAACCCGGTAAGAC
ACGACTTATCGCCACTGGCAGCAGCCACTGGTAACAGGATTAGCAGAGCGAGGTATGTAGGCGGTGCTAC
AGAGTTCTTGAAGTGGTGGCCTAACTACGGCTACACTAGAAGAACAGTATTTGGTATCTGCGCTCTGCTG
AAGCCAGTTACCTTCGGAAAAAGAGTTGGTAGCTCTTGATCCGGCAAACAAACCACCGCTGGTAGCGGTG
GTTTTTTTGTTTGCAAGCAGCAGATTACGCGCAGAAAAAAAGGATCTCAAGAAGATCCTTTGATCTTTTC
TACGGGGTCTGACGCTCAGTGGAACGAAAACTCACGTTAAGGGATTTTGGTCATGAGATTATCAAAAAGG
ATCTTCACCTAGATCCTTTTAAATTAAAAATGAAGTTTTAAATCAATCTAAAGTATATATGAGTAAACTT
GGTCTGACAGTTACCAATGCTTAATCAGTGAGGCACCTATCTCAGCGATCTGTCTATTTCGTTCATCCAT
AGTTGCCTGACTCCCCGTCGTGTAGATAACTACGATACGGGAGGGCTTACCATCTGGCCCCAGTGCTGCA
ATGATACCGCGAGACCCACGCTCACCGGCTCCAGATTTATCAGCAATAAACCAGCCAGCCGGAAGGGCCG
AGCGCAGAAGTGGTCCTGCAACTTTATCCGCCTCCATCCAGTCTATTAATTGTTGCCGGGAAGCTAGAGT
AAGTAGTTCGCCAGTTAATAGTTTGCGCAACGTTGTTGCCATTGCTACAGGCATCGTGGTGTCACGCTCG
TCGTTTGGTATGGCTTCATTCAGCTCCGGTTCCCAACGATCAAGGCGAGTTACATGATCCCCCATGTTGT
GCAAAAAAGCGGTTAGCTCCTTCGGTCCTCCGATCGTTGTCAGAAGTAAGTTGGCCGCAGTGTTATCACT
CATGGTTATGGCAGCACTGCATAATTCTCTTACTGTCATGCCATCCGTAAGATGCTTTTCTGTGACTGGT
GAGTACTCAACCAAGTCATTCTGAGAATAGTGTATGCGGCGACCGAGTTGCTCTTGCCCGGCGTCAATAC
GGGATAATACCGCGCCACATAGCAGAACTTTAAAAGTGCTCATCATTGGAAAACGTTCTTCGGGGCGAAA
ACTCTCAAGGATCTTACCGCTGTTGAGATCCAGTTCGATGTAACCCACTCGTGCACCCAACTGATCTTCA
GCATCTTTTACTTTCACCAGCGTTTCTGGGTGAGCAAAAACAGGAAGGCAAAATGCCGCAAAAAAGGGAA
TAAGGGCGACACGGAAATGTTGAATACTCATACTCTTCCTTTTTCAATATTATTGAAGCATTTATCAGGG
TTATTGTCTCATGAGCGGATACATATTTGAATGTATTTAGAAAAATAAACAAATAGGGGTTCCGCGCACA
TTTCCCCGAAAAGTGCCACCTGAC
